Addgene plasmid #66015: R0063 (pLuxR-pR)_GB
Purpose: MoClo Basic Part: Controllable promoter - pLuxR(pR) - luxR regulated (right promoter, weak constitutive down regulated by LuxR, C0062 in combination with homoserine lactone (HSL)) [G:R0063:B]
Depositing lab: Douglas Densmore. Depositing organization: Boston University Main Campus. Publication: CIDAR MoClo: Improved MoClo Assembly Standard and New E. coli Part Library Enable Rapid Combinatorial Design for Synthetic and Traditional Biology. Iverson SV, Haddock TL, Beal J, Densmore DM. ACS Synth Biol. 2016 Jan 15;5(1):99-103. doi: 10.1021/acssynbio.5b00124. Epub 2015 Nov 4. PubMed 26479688.
Backbone
  Vector backbone: DVA
  Vector type: Synthetic Biology
Growth in bacteria
  Bacterial resistance: Ampicillin, 100 μg/mL
  Growth temperature: 37°C
  Growth strain: DH5alpha
  Copy number: Unknown
Gene/Insert
  Gene/Insert name: Controllable promoter (alt name: Basic Part - Promoter)
  Species: Synthetic
  Cloning method: Unknown
Terms and licenses: Academic/Nonprofit Terms; Industry Terms: Not Available to Industry
How to cite: R0063 (pLuxR-pR)_GB was a gift from Douglas Densmore (Addgene plasmid # 66015 ; http://n2t.net/addgene:66015 ; RRID:Addgene_66015)
