[The description below was written by a language model from this plasmid's Addgene catalogue record and pLannotate feature annotations shown in this document.]
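Description:
R0063 (pLuxR-pR)_GB is a small (2,259 bp) synthetic-biology plasmid from the CIDAR MoClo E. coli part library, carrying a single "basic part", a controllable promoter, in the DVA destination vector backbone. It is propagated in E. coli using a high-copy ColE1/pMB1/pUC-type origin of replication and is selected with ampicillin through a β-lactamase (AmpR) gene driven by its native bla promoter. The catalogue lists copy number as unknown, although the annotated origin is of the high-copy class.

The payload is the R0063 promoter, the right-hand lux promoter (pLuxR-pR). According to the record, it is a weak constitutive promoter that is down-regulated by the LuxR protein (part C0062) in combination with a homoserine lactone (HSL) signal, so it provides a quorum-sensing-responsive, repressible output. The promoter itself is not picked up as a feature in the automated annotation. It presumably lies in the short unannotated region that spans the plasmid's numbering origin, between the BioBrick prefix and BioBrick suffix. A putative bacterial transcription terminator sits just upstream of the prefix, which would help insulate the part from read-through from the backbone. The "GB" in the name and the [G:R0063:B] notation indicate the MoClo fusion sites flanking the part. These sites set its position when it is combined with ribosome binding sites, coding sequences and terminators in Golden Gate-style assembly. The type IIS restriction sites involved are not annotated in the feature table. The plasmid serves as a modular promoter source for combinatorial construction of transcription units and genetic circuits in E. coli.
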