Features (pLannotate 1.2.2; 6 found; start..end, strand, type, name):
    167..187     +  misc_feature   BioBrick suffix: universal suffix for all parts
    364..952     -  rep_origin     ori: high-copy-number ColE1/pMB1/pBR322/pUC origin of replication
   1123..1983    -  CDS            AmpR: β-lactamase; bla; confers resistance to ampicillin, carbenicillin, and related antibiotics
   1984..2088    -  promoter       AmpR promoter: bla
   2178..2221    -  terminator     bacterial terminator: putative bacterial transcription terminator
   2224..2245    +  misc_feature   BioBrick prefix: BioBrick prefix for parts that do not start with "ATG"
>Addgene plasmid #66015 | R0063 (pLuxR-pR)_GB | depositor full sequence | sequence record 114135 | R0063 (pLuxR-pR)_GB sequence 2259 bps
TGCCACCTGTACGATCCTACAGGTGCTTATGTTAAGTAATTGTATTCCCAGCGATACAATAGTGTGACAA
AAATCCAATTTATTAGAATCAAATGTCAATCCATTACCGTTTTAATGATATATAACACGCAAAACTTGCG
ACAAACAATAGGTAATACTAGAGACCTACTAGTAGCGGCCGCTGCAGGCTTCCTCGCTCACTGACTCGCT
GCGCTCGGTCGTTCGGCTGCGGCGAGCGGTATCAGCTCACTCAAAGGCGGTAATACGGTTATCCACAGAA
TCAGGGGATAACGCAGGAAAGAACATGTGAGCAAAAGGCCAGCAAAAGGCCAGGAACCGTAAAAAGGCCG
CGTTGCTGGCGTTTTTCCACAGGCTCCGCCCCCCTGACGAGCATCACAAAAATCGACGCTCAAGTCAGAG
GTGGCGAAACCCGACAGGACTATAAAGATACCAGGCGTTTCCCCCTGGAAGCTCCCTCGTGCGCTCTCCT
GTTCCGACCCTGCCGCTTACCGGATACCTGTCCGCCTTTCTCCCTTCGGGAAGCGTGGCGCTTTCTCATA
GCTCACGCTGTAGGTATCTCAGTTCGGTGTAGGTCGTTCGCTCCAAGCTGGGCTGTGTGCACGAACCCCC
CGTTCAGCCCGACCGCTGCGCCTTATCCGGTAACTATCGTCTTGAGTCCAACCCGGTAAGACACGACTTA
TCGCCACTGGCAGCAGCCACTGGTAACAGGATTAGCAGAGCGAGGTATGTAGGCGGTGCTACAGAGTTCT
TGAAGTGGTGGCCTAACTACGGCTACACTAGAAGAACAGTATTTGGTATCTGCGCTCTGCTGAAGCCAGT
TACCTTCGGAAAAAGAGTTGGTAGCTCTTGATCCGGCAAACAAACCACCGCTGGTAGCGGTGGTTTTTTT
GTTTGCAAGCAGCAGATTACGCGCAGAAAAAAAGGATCTCAAGAAGATCCTTTGATCTTTTCTACGGGGT
CTGACGCTCAGTGGAACGAAAACTCACGTTAAGGGATTTTGGTCATGAGATTATCAAAAAGGATCTTCAC
CTAGATCCTTTTAAATTAAAAATGAAGTTTTAAATCAATCTAAAGTATATATGAGTAAACTTGGTCTGAC
AGTTACCAATGCTTAATCAGTGAGGCACCTATCTCAGCGATCTGTCTATTTCGTTCATCCATAGTTGCCT
GACTCCCCGTCGTGTAGATAACTACGATACGGGAGGGCTTACCATCTGGCCCCAGTGCTGCAATGATACC
GCGCGACCCACGCTCACCGGCTCCAGATTTATCAGCAATAAACCAGCCAGCCGGAAGGGCCGAGCGCAGA
AGTGGTCCTGCAACTTTATCCGCCTCCATCCAGTCTATTAATTGTTGCCGGGAAGCTAGAGTAAGTAGTT
CGCCAGTTAATAGTTTGCGCAACGTTGTTGCCATTGCTACAGGCATCGTGGTGTCACGCTCGTCGTTTGG
TATGGCTTCATTCAGCTCCGGTTCCCAACGATCAAGGCGAGTTACATGATCCCCCATGTTGTGCAAAAAA
GCGGTTAGCTCCTTCGGTCCTCCGATCGTTGTCAGAAGTAAGTTGGCCGCAGTGTTATCACTCATGGTTA
TGGCAGCACTGCATAATTCTCTTACTGTCATGCCATCCGTAAGATGCTTTTCTGTGACTGGTGAGTACTC
AACCAAGTCATTCTGAGAATAGTGTATGCGGCGACCGAGTTGCTCTTGCCCGGCGTCAATACGGGATAAT
ACCGCGCCACATAGCAGAACTTTAAAAGTGCTCATCATTGGAAAACGTTCTTCGGGGCGAAAACTCTCAA
GGATCTTACCGCTGTTGAGATCCAGTTCGATGTAACCCACTCGTGCACCCAACTGATCTTCAGCATCTTT
TACTTTCACCAGCGTTTCTGGGTGAGCAAAAACAGGAAGGCAAAATGCCGCAAAAAAGGGAATAAGGGCG
ACACGGAAATGTTGAATACTCATACTCTTCCTTTTTCAATATTATTGAAGCATTTATCAGGGTTATTGTC
TCATGAGCGGATACATATTTGAATGTATTTAGAAAAATAAACAAATAGGGGTTCCGCGCACATTTCCCCG
AAAAGTGCCACCTGACGTCTAAGAAACCATTATTATCATGACATTAACCTATAAAAATAGGCGTATCACG
AGGCAGAATTTCAGATAAAAAAAATCCTTAGCTTTCGCTAAGGATGATTTCTGGAATTCGCGGCCGCTTC
TAGAGACTAGTGGGTCTCA
