>Addgene plasmid #66015 | R0063 (pLuxR-pR)_GB | addgene partial sequence | sequence record 114134 | MoCloR 5'-gccacctgacgtctaagaaacc-3'
ATAGGCGTATCACGAGGCAGAATTTCAGATAAAAAAAATCCTTAGCTTTCGCTAAGGATGATTTCTGGAA
TTCGCGGCCGCTTCTAGAGACTAGTGGGTCTCATGCCACCTGTACGATCCTACAGGTGCTTATGTTAAGT
AATTGTATTCCCAGCGATACAATAGTGTGACAAAAATCCAATTTATTAGAATCAAATGTCAATCCATTAC
CGTTTTAATGATATATAACACGCAAAACTTGCGACAAACAATAGGTAATACTAGAGACCTACTAGTAGCG
GCCGCTGCAGGCTTCCTCGCTCACTGACTCGCTGCGCTCGGTCGTTCGGCTGCGGCGAGCGGTATCAGCT
CACTCAAAGGCGGTAATACGGTTATCCACAGAATCAGGGGATAACGCAGGAAAGAACATGTGAGCAAAAG
GCCAGCAAAAGGCCAGGAACCGTAAAAAGGCCGCGTTGCTGGCGTTTTTCCACAGGCTCCGCCCCCCTGA
CGAGCATCACAAAAATCGACGCTCAAGTCAGAGGTGGCGAAACCCGACAGGACTATAAAGATACCAGGCG
TTTCCCCCTGGAAGCTCCCTCGTGCGCTCTCCTGTTCCGACCCTGCCGCTTACCGGATACCTGTCCGCCT
TTCTCCCTTCGGGAAGCGTGGCGCTTTCTCATAGCTCACGCTGTAGGTATCTCAGTTCGGTGTAGGTCGT
TCGCTCCAAGCTGGGCTGTGTGCACGAACCCCCCGTTCAGCCCGACCGCTGCGCCTTATCCGGTAACTAT
CGTCTTGAGTCCAACCCGGTAAGACACGACTTATCGCCACTGGCAGCAGCCACTGGTAACAGGATTAGCA
GAGCGAGGTATGTAGGCGGTGCTACAGAGTTCTTGA
